>Addgene plasmid #73588 | hFLN29-N/pCMV-14-FLAG (1-I210) | depositor full sequence | sequence record 140072 | hFLN29-N/pCMV-14-FLAG (1-I210) sequence 6897 bps
CCATTCGCCATTCAGGCTGCGCAACTGTTGGGAAGGGCGATCGGTGCGGGCCTCTTCGCTATTACGCCAG
CTGGCGAAAGGGGGATGTGCTGCAAGGCGATTAAGTTGGGTAACGCCAGGGTTTTCCCAGTCACGACGTT
GTAAAACGACGGCCAGTGCCAAGCTGATCTATACATTGAATCAATATTGGCAATTAGCCATATTAGTCAT
TGGTTATATAGCATAAATCAATATTGGCTATTGGCCATTGCATACGTTGTATCTATATCATAATATGTAC
ATTTATATTGGCTCATGTCCAATATGACCGCCATGTTGACATTGATTATTGACTAGTTATTAATAGTAAT
CAATTACGGGGTCATTAGTTCATAGCCCATATATGGAGTTCCGCGTTACATAACTTACGGTAAATGGCCC
GCCTGGCTGACCGCCCAACGACCCCCGCCCATTGACGTCAATAATGACGTATGTTCCCATAGTAACGCCA
ATAGGGACTTTCCATTGACGTCAATGGGTGGAGTATTTACGGTAAACTGCCCACTTGGCAGTACATCAAG
TGTATCATATGCCAAGTCCGCCCCCTATTGACGTCAATGACGGTAAATGGCCCGCCTGGCATTATGCCCA
GTACATGACCTTACGGGACTTTCCTACTTGGCAGTACATCTACGTATTAGTCATCGCTATTACCATGGTG
ATGCGGTTTTGGCAGTACACCAATGGGCGTGGATAGCGGTTTGACTCACGGGGATTTCCAAGTCTCCACC
CCATTGACGTCAATGGGAGTTTGTTTTGGCACCAAAATCAACGGGACTTTCCAAAATGTCGTAATAACCC
CGCCCCGTTGACGCAAATGGGCGGTAGGCGTGTACGGTGGGAGGTCTATATAAGCAGAGCTCGTTTAGTG
AACCGTCAGAATTAAGCTTGCGGCCGCATGGCTGAATTTCTAGATGACCAGGAAACTCGACTGTGTGACA
ACTGCAAAAAAGAAATTCCTGTGTTTAACTTTACCATCCATGAGATCCACTGTCAAAGGAACATTGGTAT
GTGTCCTACCTGTAAGGAACCATTTCCCAAATCTGACATGGAGACTCACATGGCTGCAGAACACTGTCAG
GTGACCTGCAAATGTAACAAGAAGTTGGAGAAGAGGCTGTTAAAGAAGCATGAGGAGACTGAGTGCCCTT
TGCGGCTTGCTGTCTGCCAGCACTGTGATTTAGAACTTTCCATTCTCAAACTGAAGGAACATGAAGATTA
TTGTGGTGCCCGGACGGAACTATGTGGCAACTGTGGTCGCAATGTCCTTGTGAAAGATCTGAAGACTCAC
CCTGAAGTTTGTGGGAGAGAGGGGGAGGAAAAGAGAAATGAGGTTGCCATACCTCCTAATGCATATGATG
AATCTTGGGGTCAGGATGGAATCTGGATTGCATCCCAACTCCTCAGACAAATTGAGGCTCTGGACCCACC
CATGAGGCTGCCGCGAAGGCCCCTGAGAGCCTTTGAATCAGATGTTTTCCACAATAGAACTACCAACCAA
AGGAACATTACAGCCCAGGTTTCAATTGGATCCCGGGCTGACTACAAAGACCATGACGGTGATTATAAAG
ATCATGACATCGACTACAAGGATGACGATGACAAGTAGTGATCCCGGGTGGCATCCCTGTGACCCCTCCC
CAGTGCCTCTCCTGGCCCTGGAAGTTGCCACTCCAGTGCCCACCAGCCTTGTCCTAATAAAATTAAGTTG
CATCATTTTGTCTGACTAGGTGTCCTTCTATAATATTATGGGGTGGAGGGGGGTGGTATGGAGCAAGGGG
CAAGTTGGGAAGACAACCTGTAGGGCCTGCGGGGTCTATTGGGAACCAAGCTGGAGTGCAGTGGCACAAT
CTTGGCTCACTGCAATCTCCGCCTCCTGGGTTCAAGCGATTCTCCTGCCTCAGCCTCCCGAGTTGTTGGG
ATTCCAGGCATGCATGACCAGGCTCAGCTAATTTTTGTTTTTTTGGTAGAGACGGGGTTTCACCATATTG
GCCAGGCTGGTCTCCAACTCCTAATCTCAGGTGATCTACCCACCTTGGCCTCCCAAATTGCTGGGATTAC
AGGCGTGAACCACTGCTCCCTTCCCTGTCCTTCTGATTTTAAAATAACTATACCAGCAGGAGGACGTCCA
GACACAGCATAGGCTACCTGGCCATGCCCAACCGGTGGGACATTTGAGTTGCTTGCTTGGCACTGTCCTC
TCATGCGTTGGGTCCACTCAGTAGATGCCTGTTGAATTGGGTACGCGGCCAGCTTGGCTGTGGAATGTGT
GTCAGTTAGGGTGTGGAAAGTCCCCAGGCTCCCCAGCAGGCAGAAGTATGCAAAGCATGCATCTCAATTA
GTCAGCAACCAGGTGTGGAAAGTCCCCAGGCTCCCCAGCAGGCAGAAGTATGCAAAGCATGCATCTCAAT
TAGTCAGCAACCATAGTCCCGCCCCTAACTCCGCCCATCCCGCCCCTAACTCCGCCCAGTTCCGCCCATT
CTCCGCCCCATGGCTGACTAATTTTTTTTATTTATGCAGAGGCCGAGGCCGCCTCGGCCTCTGAGCTATT
CCAGAAGTAGTGAGGAGGCTTTTTTGGAGGAATTGATCAGCTTGGGATCTGATCAAGAGACAGGATGAGG
ATCGTTTCGCATGATTGAACAAGATGGATTGCACGCAGGTTCTCCGGCCGCTTGGGTGGAGAGGCTATTC
GGCTATGACTGGGCACAACAGACAATCGGCTGCTCTGATGCCGCCGTGTTCCGGCTGTCAGCGCAGGGGC
GCCCGGTTCTTTTTGTCAAGACCGACCTGTCCGGTGCCCTGAATGAACTGCAGGACGAGGCAGCGCGGCT
ATCGTGGCTGGCCACGACGGGCGTTCCTTGCGCAGCTGTGCTCGACGTTGTCACTGAAGCGGGAAGGGAC
TGGCTGCTATTGGGCGAAGTGCCGGGGCAGGATCTCCTGTCATCTCACCTTGCTCCTGCCGAGAAAGTAT
CCATCATGGCTGATGCAATGCGGCGGCTGCATACGCTTGATCCGGCTACCTGCCCATTCGACCACCAAGC
GAAACATCGCATCGAGCGAGCACGTACTCGGATGGAAGCCGGTCTTGTCGATCAGGATGATCTGGACGAA
GAGCATCAGGGGCTCGCGCCAGCCGAACTGTTCGCCAGGCTCAAGGCGCGCATGCCCGACGGCGAGGATC
TCGTCGTGACCCATGGCGATGCCTGCTTGCCGAATATCATGGTGGAAAATGGCCGCTTTTCTGGATTCAT
CGACTGTGGCCGGCTGGGTGTGGCGGACCGCTATCAGGACATAGCGTTGGCTACCCGTGATATTGCTGAA
GAGCTTGGCGGCGAATGGGCTGACCGCTTCCTCGTGCTTTACGGTATCGCCGCTCCCGATTCGCAGCGCA
TCGCCTTCTATCGCCTTCTTGACGAGTTCTTCTGAGCGGGACTCTGGGGTTCGAAATGACCGACCAAGCG
ACGCCCAACCTGCCATCACGAGATTTCGATTCCACCGCCGCCTTCTATGAAAGGTTGGGCTTCGGAATCG
TTTTCCGGGACGCCGGCTGGATGATCCTCCAGCGCGGGGATCTCATGCTGGAGTTCTTCGCCCACCCCGG
GCTCGATCCCCTCGCGAGTTGGTTCAGCTGCTGCCTGAGGCTGGACGACCTCGCGGAGTTCTACCGGCAG
TGCAAATCCGTCGGCATCCAGGAAACCAGCAGCGGCTATCCGCGCATCCATGCCCCCGAACTGCAGGAGT
GGGGAGGCACGATGGCCGCTTTGGTCGACCCGGACGGGACGCTCCTGCGCCTGATACAGAACGAATTGCT
TGCAGGCATCTCATGAGTGTGTCTTCCCGTTTTCCGCCTGAGGTCACTGCGTGGATGGAGCGCTGGCGCC
TGCTGCGCGACGGCGAGCTGCTCACCACCCACTCGCCAAGCTGGAACCGTAAAAAGGCCGCGTTGCTGGC
GTTTTTCCATAGGCTCCGCCGATCATAATCAGCCATACCACATTTGTAGAGGTTTTACTTGCTTTAAAAA
ACCTCCCACACCTCCCCCTGAACCTGAAACATAAAATGAATGCAATTGTTGTTGTTAACTTGTTTATTGC
AGCTTATAATGGTTACAAATAAAGCAATAGCATCACAAATTTCACAAATAAAGCATTTTTTTCACTGCAT
TCTAGTTGTGGTTTGTCCAAACTCATCAATGTATCTTATCATGTCTGGATCAATTCCCTATAGTGAGTCG
TATTAAATTCGTAATCATGTCATAGCTGTTTCCTGTGTGAAATTGTTATCCGCTCACAATTCCACACAAC
ATACGAGCCGGAAGCATAAAGTGTAAAGCCTGGGGTGCCTAATGAGTGAGCTAACTCACATTAATTGCGT
TGCGCTCACTGCCCGCTTTCCAGTCGGGAAACCTGTCGTGCCAGCTGCATTAATGAATCGGCCAACGCGC
GGGGAGAGGCGGTTTGCGTATTGGGCGCTCTTCCGCTTCCTCGCTCACTGACTCGCTGCGCTCGGTCGTT
CGGCTGCGGCGAGCGGTATCAGCTCACTCAAAGGCGGTAATACGGTTATCCACAGAATCAGGGGATAACG
CAGGAAAGAACATGTGAGCAAAAGGCCAGCAAAAGGCCAGGAACCGTAAAAAGGCCGCGTTGCTGGCGTT
TTTCCATAGGCTCCGCCCCCCTGACGAGCATCACAAAAATCGACGCTCAAGTCAGAGGTGGCGAAACCCG
ACAGGACTATAAAGATACCAGGCGTTTCCCCCTGGAAGCTCCCTCGTGCGCTCTCCTGTTCCGACCCTGC
CGCTTACCGGATACCTGTCCGCCTTTCTCCCTTCGGGAAGCGTGGCGCTTTCTCATAGCTCACGCTGTAG
GTATCTCAGTTCGGTGTAGGTCGTTCGCTCCAAGCTGGGCTGTGTGCACGAACCCCCCGTTCAGCCCGAC
CGCTGCGCCTTATCCGGTAACTATCGTCTTGAGTCCAACCCGGTAAGACACGACTTATCGCCACTGGCAG
CAGCCACTGGTAACAGGATTAGCAGAGCGAGGTATGTAGGCGGTGCTACAGAGTTCTTGAAGTGGTGGCC
TAACTACGGCTACACTAGAAGAACAGTATTTGGTATCTGCGCTCTGCTGAAGCCAGTTACCTTCGGAAAA
AGAGTTGGTAGCTCTTGATCCGGCAAACAAACCACCGCTGGTAGCGGTGGTTTTTTTGTTTGCAAGCAGC
AGATTACGCGCAGAAAAAAAGGATCTCAAGAAGATCCTTTGATCTTTTCTACGGGGTCTGACGCTCAGTG
GAACGAAAACTCACGTTAAGGGATTTTGGTCATGAGATTATCAAAAAGGATCTTCACCTAGATCCTTTTA
AATTAAAAATGAAGTTTTAAATCAATCTAAAGTATATATGAGTAAACTTGGTCTGACAGTTACCAATGCT
TAATCAGTGAGGCACCTATCTCAGCGATCTGTCTATTTCGTTCATCCATAGTTGCCTGACTCCCCGTCGT
GTAGATAACTACGATACGGGAGGGCTTACCATCTGGCCCCAGTGCTGCAATGATACCGCGAGACCCACGC
TCACCGGCTCCAGATTTATCAGCAATAAACCAGCCAGCCGGAAGGGCCGAGCGCAGAAGTGGTCCTGCAA
CTTTATCCGCCTCCATCCAGTCTATTAATTGTTGCCGGGAAGCTAGAGTAAGTAGTTCGCCAGTTAATAG
TTTGCGCAACGTTGTTGCCATTGCTACAGGCATCGTGGTGTCACGCTCGTCGTTTGGTATGGCTTCATTC
AGCTCCGGTTCCCAACGATCAAGGCGAGTTACATGATCCCCCATGTTGTGCAAAAAAGCGGTTAGCTCCT
TCGGTCCTCCGATCGTTGTCAGAAGTAAGTTGGCCGCAGTGTTATCACTCATGGTTATGGCAGCACTGCA
TAATTCTCTTACTGTCATGCCATCCGTAAGATGCTTTTCTGTGACTGGTGAGTACTCAACCAAGTCATTC
TGAGAATAGTGTATGCGGCGACCGAGTTGCTCTTGCCCGGCGTCAATACGGGATAATACCGCGCCACATA
GCAGAACTTTAAAAGTGCTCATCATTGGAAAACGTTCTTCGGGGCGAAAACTCTCAAGGATCTTACCGCT
GTTGAGATCCAGTTCGATGTAACCCACTCGTGCACCCAACTGATCTTCAGCATCTTTTACTTTCACCAGC
GTTTCTGGGTGAGCAAAAACAGGAAGGCAAAATGCCGCAAAAAAGGGAATAAGGGCGACACGGAAATGTT
GAATACTCATACTCTTCCTTTTTCAATATTATTGAAGCATTTATCAGGGTTATTGTCTCATGAGCGGATA
CATATTTGAATGTATTTAGAAAAATAAACAAATAGGGGTTCCGCGCACATTTCCCCGAAAAGTGCCACCT
G
[124 nt withheld, positions 6442-6565]
C
[91 nt withheld, positions 6567-6657]
A
[49 nt withheld, positions 6659-6707]
CCTTTGACGTTGGAGTCCACGTTCTTT
[37 nt withheld, positions 6735-6771]
ACCCTATCTCGGTCTATTCTTTTGATTTATAAGGGATTTTGCCGATTTCGGCCTATTGGTTAAAAAATGA
GCTGATTTAACAAAAATTTAACGCGAATTTTAACAAAATATTAACGCTTACAATTT
Features (pLannotate 1.2.2; 22 found; start..end, strand, type, name):
      4..158     -  CDS            lacZα (fragment): LacZα fragment of β-galactosidase; lacZ fragment
    318..697     +  enhancer       CMV enhancer: human cytomegalovirus immediate early enhancer
    699..898     +  promoter       CMV promoter: human cytomegalovirus (CMV) immediate early promoter
    938..1567    +  CDS            TRAFD1 (fragment): TRAD1_HUMAN - Also known as FLN29. Experimental evidence at protein level: Swiss-Prot protein existence level 1. Negative feedback regulator that controls excessive innate immune responses. Regulates both Toll-like receptor 4 (TLR4) and DDX58/RIG1-like helicases (RLH) pathways. May inhibit the LTR pathway by direct interaction with TRAF6 and attenuation of NF-kappa-B activation. May negatively regulate the RLH pathway downstream from MAVS and upstream of NF-kappa-B and IRF3 (By similarity). From Homo sapiens (Human).
   1580..1645    +  CDS            3xFLAG: three tandem FLAG® epitope tags, followed by an enterokinase cleavage site
   1656..2278    +  polyA_signal   hGH poly(A) signal: human growth hormone polyadenylation signal
   2320..2617    +  promoter       SV40 promoter: SV40 enhancer and early promoter
   2671..3462    +  CDS            neo: KKA2_KLEPN - Also known as kan, nptII. Experimental evidence at protein level: Swiss-Prot protein existence level 1. Resistance to kanamycin, neomycin, paromomycin, ribostamycin, butirosin and gentamicin B. From Klebsiella pneumoniae.
   3486..3863    +  CDS            ble: BLE_KLEPN - Experimental evidence at protein level: Swiss-Prot protein existence level 1. Binding protein with a strong affinity to the bleomycin family of antibiotics. Binds to CL990; an antimitotic-antibiotic compound. From Klebsiella pneumoniae.
   3905..3964    +  CDS            str (fragment): STR_KLEPN - Protein inferred from homology: Swiss-Prot protein existence level 3. The aminoglycoside phosphotransferases achieve inactivation of their antibiotic substrates by phosphorylation. From Klebsiella pneumoniae.
   3987..4010    -  rep_origin     CloDF13 ori (fragment): Plasmids containing the CloDF13 (CDF) origin of replication can be propagated in E. coli cells that contain additional plasmids with compatible origins.
   4011..4094    +  CDS            large T antigen (fragment): large T antigen from SV40 (simian virus 40)
   4117..4251    +  polyA_signal   SV40 poly(A) signal: SV40 polyadenylation signal
   4257..4275    -  promoter       T7 promoter: promoter for bacteriophage T7 RNA polymerase
   4313..4329    -  protein_bind   lac operator: The lac repressor binds to the lac operator to inhibit transcription in E. coli. This inhibition can be relieved by adding lactose or isopropyl-β-D-thiogalactopyranoside (IPTG). lac repressor encoded by lacI
   4337..4367    -  promoter       lac promoter: promoter for the E. coli lac operon
   4382..4403    -  protein_bind   CAP binding site: CAP binding activates transcription in the presence of cAMP. E. coli catabolite activator protein
   4416..4508    -  CDS            lacI (fragment): lac repressor; lacI; The lac repressor binds to the lac operator to inhibit transcription in E. coli. This inhibition can be relieved by adding lactose or isopropyl-β-D-thiogalactopyranoside (IPTG).
   4691..5279    -  rep_origin     ori: high-copy-number ColE1/pMB1/pBR322/pUC origin of replication
   5450..6310    -  CDS            AmpR: β-lactamase; bla; confers resistance to ampicillin, carbenicillin, and related antibiotics
   6311..6415    -  promoter       AmpR promoter: bla
   6442..6870    +  rep_origin     f1 ori (sequence partly withheld): f1 bacteriophage origin of replication; arrow indicates direction of (+) strand synthesis
