[The description below was written by a language model from this plasmid's Addgene catalogue record and pLannotate feature annotations shown in this document.]
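Description:
hFLN29-N/pCMV-14-FLAG (1-I210) is a mammalian expression plasmid of about 6.9 kb built on the commercial pCMV-14-3xFlag backbone. It carries a 630 bp fragment of human TRAFD1 (also called FLN29) encoding the N-terminal portion of the protein, residues 1 to isoleucine 210. The fragment was inserted by restriction cloning between NotI and BamHI sites. It lies downstream of the human cytomegalovirus immediate-early enhancer and promoter and is joined to a C-terminal 3xFLAG epitope, with the human growth hormone polyadenylation signal terminating the transcript. This gives strong constitutive expression of a truncated, FLAG-tagged TRAFD1 that can be detected or immunoprecipitated with anti-FLAG reagents.

In bacteria the plasmid is maintained at high copy through a ColE1/pUC-type origin and selected with ampicillin via the β-lactamase gene. An f1 origin is also present and would allow single-stranded DNA production. A second mammalian cassette places a neomycin phosphotransferase gene under the SV40 enhancer/early promoter with an SV40 polyadenylation signal, which should permit G418 selection of stably transfected cells. The annotation also finds a ble reading frame and a streptomycin-resistance fragment directly after neo, most likely carried over from the transposon source of the marker. Other short hits (lacZα, lacI, lac promoter/operator, T7 promoter, CloDF13 ori and large T antigen fragments) look like backbone remnants with no stated role.

TRAFD1 is annotated as a negative feedback regulator of innate immune signalling that may interact with TRAF6. The associated publication concerns its interaction with Plekhm1 and its role in osteoclast acidification and resorption, so a domain truncation like this one would suit mapping of interaction regions, although the record states only that it is for expressing the N-terminal part in mammalian cells.
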