Addgene plasmid #73588: hFLN29-N/pCMV-14-FLAG (1-I210)
Purpose: Express N-terminal part (1-I210) of hTRAFD1 (FLN29) in mammalian cells
Depositing lab: Paul Odgren. Depositing organization: University of Massachusetts, Worcester. Publication: TRAFD1 (FLN29) Interacts with Plekhm1 and Regulates Osteoclast Acidification and Resorption. Witwicka H, Jia H, Kutikov A, Reyes-Gutierrez P, Li X, Odgren PR. PLoS One. 2015 May 19;10(5):e0127537. doi: 10.1371/journal.pone.0127537. eCollection 2015. PubMed 25992615.
Backbone
  Vector backbone: pCMV-14-3xFlag
  Backbone manufacturer: Sigma Aldrich
  Backbone size w/o insert (bp): 6270
  Total vector size (bp): 6900
  Vector type: Mammalian Expression
Growth in bacteria
  Bacterial resistance: Ampicillin, 100 μg/mL
  Growth temperature: 37°C
  Growth strain: DH5alpha
  Copy number: High Copy
Gene/Insert
  Gene/Insert name: TRAFD1
  Species: H. sapiens (human)
  Insert size (bp): 630
  Entrez Gene: TRAFD1 (a.k.a. FLN29)
  Tag / fusion protein: 3xFlag (C terminal on insert)
  Cloning method: Restriction Enzyme; 5′ cloning site Not1 (unknown if destroyed); 3′ cloning site BamH1 (unknown if destroyed)
  Sequencing primers: 5′ CMV fwd primer
Terms and licenses: Academic/Nonprofit Terms; Industry Terms: Not Available to Industry
How to cite: hFLN29-N/pCMV-14-FLAG (1-I210) was a gift from Paul Odgren (Addgene plasmid # 73588 ; http://n2t.net/addgene:73588 ; RRID:Addgene_73588)
