>Addgene plasmid #73588 | hFLN29-N/pCMV-14-FLAG (1-I210) | addgene partial sequence | sequence record 140067 | CMV-F 5'-CGCAAATGGGCGGTAGGCGTG-3'
TTTAGTGAACCGTCAGAATTAAGCTTGCGGCCGCATGGCTGAATTTCTAGATGACCAGGAAACTCGACTG
TGTGACAACTGCAAAAAAGAAATTCCTGTGTTTAACTTTACCATCCATGAGATCCACTGTCAAAGGAACA
TTGGTATGTGTCCTACCTGTAAGGAACCATTTCCCAAATCTGACATGGAGACTCACATGGCTGCAGAACA
CTGTCAGGTGACCTGCAAATGTAACAAGAAGTTGGAGAAGAGGCTGTTAAAGAAGCATGAGGAGACTGAG
TGCCCTTTGCGGCTTGCTGTCTGCCAGCACTGTGATTTAGAACTTTCCATTCTCAAACTGAAGGAACATG
AAGATTATTGTGGTGCCCGGACGGAACTATGTGGCAACTGTGGTCGCAATGTCCTTGTGAAAGATCTGAA
GACTCACCCTGAAGTTTGTGGGAGAGAGGGGGAGGAAAAGAGAAATGAGGTTGCCATACCTCCTAATGCA
TATGATGAATCTTGGGGTCAGGATGGAATCTGGATTGCATCCCAACTCCTCAGACAAATTGAGGCTCTGG
ACCCACCCATGAGGCTGCCGCGAAGGCCCCTGAGAGCCTTTGAATCAGATGTTTTCCACAATAGAACTAC
CAACCAAAGGAACATTACAGCCCAGGTTTCAATTGGATCCCGGGCTGACTACAAAGACCATGACGGTGAT
TATAAAGATCATGACATCGACTACAAGGATGACGATGACAAGTAGTGATCCCGGGTGGCATCCCTGTGAC
CCCTCCCCAGTGCCTCTCCTGGCCCTGGAAGTTGCCACTCCAGTGCCCACCAGCCTTGTCCTAATAAAAT
TAAGTTGCATCATTTTGTCTGACTAGGTGTCCTTCTATAATATTATGGGGTGGAGGGGGGTGGTATGGAG
CA
