>Addgene plasmid #73588 | hFLN29-N/pCMV-14-FLAG (1-I210) | addgene partial sequence | sequence record 140068 | pNUT-R 5'-GTGGCAACTTCCAGGGCC-3'
CCACCCGGGATCACTACTTGTCATCGTCATCCTTGTAGTCGATGTCATGATCTTTATAATCACCGTCATG
GTCTTTGTAGTCAGCCCGGGATCCAATTGAAACCTGGGCTGTAATGTTCCTTTGGTTGGTAGTTCTATTG
TGGAAAACATCTGATTCAAAGGCTCTCAGGGGCCTTCGCGGCAGCCTCATGGGTGGGTCCAGAGCCTCAA
TTTGTCTGAGGAGTTGGGATGCAATCCAGATTCCATCCTGACCCCAAGATTCATCATATGCATTAGGAGG
TATGGCAACCTCATTTCTCTTTTCCTCCCCCTCTCTCCCACAAACTTCAGGGTGAGTCTTCAGATCTTTC
ACAAGGACATTGCGACCACAGTTGCCACATAGTTCCGTCCGGGCACCACAATAATCTTCATGTTCCTTCA
GTTTGAGAATGGAAAGTTCTAAATCACAGTGCTGGCAGACAGCAAGCCGCAAAGGGCACTCAGTCTCCTC
ATGCTTCTTTAACAGCCTCTTCTCCAACTTCTTGTTACATTTGCAGGTCACCTGACAGTGTTCTGCAGCC
ATGTGAGTCTCCATGTCAGATTTGGGAAATGGTTCCTTACAGGTAGGACACATACCAATGTTCCTTTGAC
AGTGGATCTCATGGATGGTAAAGTTAAACACAGGAATTTCTTTTTTGCAGTTGTCACACAGTCGAGTTTC
CTGGTCATCTAGAAATTCAGCCATGCGGCCGCAAGCTTAATTCTGACGGTTCACTAAACGAGCTCTGCTT
ATATAGACCTCCCACCGTACACGCCTACCGCCCATTTGCGTCAACGGGGCGGGGTTATTACGACATTTTG
GAAAGTCCCGTTGATTTTGGTGCCAAAACAAACTCCCATTGACGTCAATGGGGTGGAGACTTGGAAATCC
CCGTGAGTCAAACCGCTATC
